>Addgene plasmid #34419 | KHBD00293 | depositor partial sequence | sequence record 40986 | KHBD00293 sequence 2088 bps
ATGTCAACGGCGGCGCGACCTCCGTCTTTGCGGCTGGGCCAGCAGGACCTCAAGTGCCGTTCAGGATGCG
GGTTTTACGGAACCCCCCAAAACGAAGGATTGTGCTCGATGTGCTTCCGAGAAAAGTTTAATGATAAGCA
GCGGAAGTTGAAGCAGACGGGTGGCGAGACGGGTCCTGGATCCTCTTCCTCGGTCGCCACCTTGGATCGC
CGATCGCCACAGCATGCGCACCTCCAGGGAAAAGTGGAGCAGCAGGTCAGGAAGCCGTCGGACAAGGAGC
AGGACAACTTGGGAACCCTGCAAAAGAAAAAGTTTACCGCTGTGCTGCAAAAAACTCTGCAGGCGGGAGC
CCAAAAAATTACCCAACAGCGTGGTCATGTGCCGGATCCCACGGAGGGCCAGTTCCTACTGCAATTGCGG
CAACTTCGCATTCCCGACGATGGCAAGCGGAAACTCAAGCTTGAAATCCAGCGTTTGGACAGCGACATCC
GCAAGTATATGAACGGAAATGGCGGCAAAAACATCAACGAACTATCAGATTTGGTTCAAAACGCCTACAC
CAAAGTCTCAGACATTGTGCACAACGATCCCAGCTTCGAGATAGCCACCAACGAGGATCGCGATAGTGCC
ATTGACTTCTTTGAGAAAGTGGTGATGACGCAGAACCACAAATTTCTCTTCAGTCCCTATTTCACTACCG
ATGAGGACAGTGACGTGAAGGTGCAGAAGCGGATACGCCAGCTGAGCTGGATTACGGCCAAGCATCTGGA
CTGCAGCATCGACGAGGTCAACTCGGAGGCCAGGGATCTGGTTTACAATGCTATATCCGAGCTGGTGGGC
ATAGATTCGTACTATTCGCCGCAGGAGAAGCTGCAGTGCACTTGGCGCTGCTGTAGGCACATCTTTGAGC
TTCTGAAGCGGGCAACTGGAGGACCCGCCAGTGCGGATGACTTCCTACCCGCCCTAATATTCGTCGTGCT
TAAGGCAAATCCAGTGCGACTGCACAGCAACATCAACTTCGTTACGCGCTTCACAAACGCTTCGCGGCTG
ATGAGCGGCGAGAGTGGCTACTACTTTACCAATCTGTGCTCCGCCATCGCCTTCATAGAGAATCTGAATG
GCGAGAGTCTGGGCGTCAGCAGCGAGGAGTTCGAGGCTCTGATGTCCGGACAGCAGCCCTACAGCACGCC
CTGGGAAAGTGCCCTGTTGGCCTGCGAGAGCCTTCACCTGATATCCGAGAACATGAAGCGAATGGAGATG
CTGCAGAAAAGGAACGCCCTGATAAGCTCTGGAATAACTTCATTTGAAAAAGAGCTTATCGATTTCCAAA
GAGAGGTGACGGAACGAGTAGACACCGTGATTGCCAAGGCCCCACTCAACCTGCTGCCCATCAAAACACC
CGCTTTTCTGATTGGTCAAGCCAGGGCGCACCTTCTCAACGAAAGCGAGGCTGGTCATTATCAAGCGAAT
ATGCTGCACGGCGGCTCATTGACCTCCCAGTCGCTGACAGCAGCCGGTGGGTTGGTAAAGCCCGCAGCGG
CGTCTAAAGAATCTGGATTGTCCCTTAAGGATACCAGCATGAGTTCGATGGGCCGTCTGTCGCCACTTCA
GCAGAACGTTCAGCCAGCCGATCACCTCTTCGCCTCTCCAATCTTTAACTACACCGCGTTTGATGCCGTC
TCGCTCTTGGAGGAGCCTGTGCCCGATGCGAACACAGACGTACTCATGCTGGGCTCCGAGTTTCAAGGAG
GCCTGACCAATATCAACTACGACTTCGACTTGTCGGATCAAAGTGGGGAAAACAGCACTGCGGACGAGTC
AAAGCTGAATCTCGACGAATTCGACCCCTTGGCGCAGAAGGGCCTAGTTGCCAAGCCACCGCCGCCTCTG
CCGGAGACCAGTCTGCTGGATAGCACAACGGATAGCCTTATAGATAGCGAAGTGCCCGGCACAGCTGTCC
TGCTTCCATCCCCTCTGAAGCCCGAGGTGTCCAACTACCGGGGCTTCTCAAACTTCGATATTCCCAGCAT
CTCGTGCAACACGGGAGACTTTAGTTCTCTGGGACAGGACGGCGCGGATGCTCCCAAA
