>Addgene plasmid #34419 | KHBD00293 | addgene partial sequence | sequence record 42152 | M13-Rev 5'-CAGGAAACAGCTATGACC-3'
ATTTTATTTTGACTGATAGTGACCTGTTCGTTGCAACAAATTGATAAGCAATGCTTTCTTATAATGCCAA
CTTTGTACAAGAAAGTTGGCAATTTGGGAGCATCCGCGCCGTCCTGTCCCAGAGAACTAAAGTCTCCCGT
GTTGCACGAGATGCTGGGAATATCGAAGTTTGAGAAGCCCCGGTAGTTGGACACCTCGGGCTTCAGAGGG
GATGGAAGCAGGACAGCTGTGCCGGGCACTTCGCTATCTATAAGGCTATCCGTTGTGCTATCCAGCAGAC
TGGTCTCCGGCAGAGGCGGCGGTGGCTTGGCAACTAGGCCCTTCTGCGCCAAGGGGTCGAATTCGTCGAG
ATTCAGCTTTGACTCGTCCGCAGTGCTGTTTTCCCCACTTTGATCCGACAAGTCGAAGTCGTAGTTGATA
TTGGTCAGGCCTCCTTGAAACTCGGAGCCCAGCATGAGTACGTCTGTGTTCGCATCGGGCACAGGCTCCT
CCAAGAGCGAGACGGCATCAAACGCGGTGTAGTTAAAGATTGGAGAGGCGAAGAGGTGATCGGCTGGCTG
AACGTTCTGCTGAAGTGGCGACAGACGGCCCATCGAACTCATGCTGGTATCCTTAAGGGACAATCCAGAT
TCTTTAGACGCCGCTGCGGGCTTTACCAACCCACCGGCTGCTGTCAGCGACTGGGAGGTCAATGAGCCGC
CGTGCAGCATATTCGCTTGATAATGACCAGCCTCGCTTTCGTTGAGAAGGTGCGCCCTGGCTTGACCAAT
