[The description below was written by a language model from this plasmid's Addgene catalogue record.]
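Description:
KHBD00293 is a Gateway entry-type clone built in the pDONR221 donor vector backbone (Invitrogen), carrying the open reading frame of the Drosophila melanogaster gene CG9139, also known as Rabex-5 or RabGEF1. The insert is recorded as 2088 bp in a backbone of 2536 bp (excluding the insert) and was introduced by Gateway recombination cloning. In a pDONR221-derived clone of this kind, the ORF normally replaces the donor vector's counter-selection cassette and ends up flanked by attL recombination sites, although no feature table is provided here to confirm the exact site arrangement. The plasmid is propagated in E. coli as a high-copy plasmid under kanamycin selection, and M13 forward and reverse primer sites flank the insert for sequence verification.

The construct has no stated promoter driving the insert, which is consistent with its role as a shuttle clone rather than an expression vector: the ORF is meant to be transferred by LR recombination into destination vectors that supply promoters, tags or fusion partners. The depositor notes that ORFs in this collection were cloned open-ended, without a stop codon, which permits in-frame C-terminal fusions after transfer as well as N-terminal ones. The clone belongs to a collection associated with work on automated protein–DNA interaction screening of Drosophila regulatory elements, so its likely use is as a source of the CG9139 coding sequence for such screening formats. The record does not specify which destination vectors or fusion partners are intended.
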