Addgene plasmid #34419: KHBD00293
Depositing lab: Bart Deplancke. Depositing organization: Swiss Federal Institute of Technology (EPFL). Publication: Automated protein-DNA interaction screening of Drosophila regulatory elements. Korneel Hens, Jean-Daniel Feuz, Alina Isakova, Antonina Lagovitina, Andreas Massouras, Julien Bryois, Patrick Callaerts, Susan E. Celniker, Bart Deplancke. Nat Methods. 2011 Oct 30;8(12):1065-70. 10.1038/nmeth.1763 PubMed 22037703.
Backbone
  Vector backbone: pDONR221
  Backbone manufacturer: Invitrogen
  Backbone size w/o insert (bp): 2536
  Vector type: Gateway Donor Vector
Growth in bacteria
  Bacterial resistance: Kanamycin, 50 μg/mL
  Growth temperature: 37°C
  Growth strain: DH5alpha
  Copy number: High Copy
Gene/Insert
  Gene/Insert name: CG9139 (alt names: FBgn0035202; CG9139)
  Species: D. melanogaster (fly)
  Insert size (bp): 2088
  Entrez Gene: Rabex-5 (a.k.a. Dmel_CG9139, CG9139, Dmel\CG9139, RabGEF1, Rabex5)
  Cloning method: Gateway Cloning
  Sequencing primers: 5′ M13F; 3′ M13R
Terms and licenses: Academic/Nonprofit Terms; Industry Terms: Not Available to Industry
Depositor comments: Please note that the ORFs in this collection were cloned open-ended (without a stop codon).
How to cite: KHBD00293 was a gift from Bart Deplancke (Addgene plasmid # 34419 ; http://n2t.net/addgene:34419 ; RRID:Addgene_34419)
